Addgene plasmid #15816: -2701 hTSP2 promoter Luciferase
Depositing lab: Paul Bornstein. Depositing organization: University of Washington.
Backbone
  Vector backbone: pGL3-Basic
  Backbone manufacturer: Promega
  Backbone size w/o insert (bp): 4818
  Vector type: Mammalian Expression, Luciferase
Growth in bacteria
  Bacterial resistance: Ampicillin, 100 μg/mL
  Growth temperature: 37°C
  Growth strain: DH5alpha
  Copy number: High Copy
Gene/Insert
  Gene/Insert name: TSP2 promoter (alt name: TSP2)
  Species: H. sapiens (human)
  Insert size (bp): 2685
  Entrez Gene: THBS2 (a.k.a. TSP2)
  Cloning method: Restriction Enzyme; 5′ cloning site KpnI (unknown if destroyed); 3′ cloning site HindIII (unknown if destroyed)
  Sequencing primers: 5′ RVprimer3; 3′ LucNRev
Terms and licenses: Academic/Nonprofit Terms; Industry Terms: Not Available to Industry
Depositor comments: 2685bp insert of hTSP2 promoter includes exon 1A and exon 1B.
How to cite: -2701 hTSP2 promoter Luciferase was a gift from Paul Bornstein (Addgene plasmid # 15816 ; http://n2t.net/addgene:15816 ; RRID:Addgene_15816)
