[The description below was written by a language model from this plasmid's Addgene catalogue record.]
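Description:
-2701 hTSP2 promoter Luciferase is a mammalian reporter plasmid built on pGL3-Basic, a promoterless firefly luciferase vector of about 4.8 kb. The backbone is maintained at high copy number in E. coli and selected with ampicillin. Because pGL3-Basic carries no eukaryotic promoter or enhancer of its own upstream of the luciferase coding sequence, any luciferase expression in transfected cells depends on the regulatory DNA cloned into its multiple cloning site.

The insert is a 2,685 bp fragment of the human thrombospondin-2 (THBS2, also called TSP2) promoter region, placed between the KpnI and HindIII sites immediately upstream of the luciferase gene; the record does not say whether these sites were preserved. According to the depositor's notes, the fragment includes exon 1A and exon 1B. The construct name suggests the fragment extends to about position -2701, presumably relative to the transcription start, although the record does not define the numbering explicitly. In this arrangement the THBS2 upstream sequence drives transcription of luciferase, so light output serves as a quantitative readout of promoter activity.

The plasmid is suited to transient transfection assays in mammalian cells for studying the transcriptional regulation of human TSP2, for example to compare promoter activity across cell types or treatments, or against other promoter fragments. No feature table was supplied, so details beyond the catalogue fields, such as the exact boundaries of the insert, are not available.
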