>Addgene plasmid #15816 | -2701 hTSP2 promoter Luciferase | addgene partial sequence | sequence record 22272 | LucNRev 5'-CCTTATGCAGTTGCTCTCC-3'
NNNNNNNGNNNNNNNGGCGCCGGGCCTTTCTTTATGTTTTTGGCGTCTTCCATGGTGGCTTTACCAACAG
TACCGGAATGCCAAGCTTCTGGTTTGCCAAAAAGATGCAGTGATGACTGGTTTCAGTGTTCCGGACCGAG
TCAGAAAGGCGCAGGCTCTGCTGGAGCGAGAGACCGGCCCTGCAGTGCAGGATGCTCCGGTGGACGTGGC
CGAGCGGCTCCCGGGCAGCGCGGCTTTATATGCCGCTTCTCCTGTGCAGGGCTGTCAATCAGACACACGA
GGAAGCACGTTTAATTCATTCCTTCGAAGGAATGACATCATCCCCCTTCTGATCTCACCATTTGCTCCGA
GTACCTGCTGCAGGGGTCCAAGTCCAGCCCCTCTGTACTGGATGCCGTCTCCTCCTCCTGCACCCCGGCC
CCTGCCAGACAGGCCTGGGAGGAGCCAGACGGAGAGAGGGAAGGCAGGGACTCACTTTTCCTGTCTTCTC
TCAGGAAATAAGATGCTATAAATAACACTAGCAAGATTGGCTAGAACTCCTCATTTTGCTTAAGAGAAAA
AAATGCAAGTTCTATGCCTTAAATATGTTTCGAATTACTCAATGTGATATTGGTCTTTCTAAACCAAATG
AGTGACTCTCAATAACACATGAAATACATCGGTGAGTATCAATAATCAGTCTGTATATTAATAAAGTTAT
TATGGTCAATAATCAAGTGTATTATGTGACAAAAATGAAATTTAATATAAAAGGAAGTTGCCAACANTTA
TCTCNNNAGTTAGAGGACTGAAAAGCTGTACTGCAGCTTNNNNNNNNATTTTACCNANTNCNGNTNNTTN
GNTCNNNGAGNNNCCNNNNNNNNNNNNNNNNNNNNNNNNNNNNNNNNNNNNNNNNNNNNNNNNNNN
